>Addgene plasmid #195227 | pLKO-cfNHERF2_4 | addgene full sequence | sequence record 389600 | Addgene Partial NGS Result
GGGGTTGGGGTTGCGCCTTTTCCAAGGCAGCCCTGGGTTTGCGCAGGGACGCGGCTGCTCTGGGCGTGGT
TCCGGGAAACGCAGCGGCGCCGACCCTGGGTCTCGCACATTCTTCACGTCCGTTCGCAGCGTCACCCGGA
TCTTCGCCGCTACCCTTGTGGGCCCCCCGGCGACGCTTCCTGCTCCGCCCCTAAGTCGGGAAGGTTCCTT
GCGGTTCGCGGCGTGCCGGACGTGACAAACGGAAGCCGCACGTCTCACTAGTACCCTCGCAGACGGACAG
CGCCAGGGAGCAATGGCAGCGCGCCGACCGCGATGGGCTGTGGCCAATAGCGGCTGCTCAGCAGGGCGCG
CCGAGAGCAGCGGCCGGGAAGGGGCGGTGCGGGAGGCGGGGTGTGGGGCGGTAGTGTGGGCCCTGTTCCT
GCCCGCGCGGTGTTCCGCATTCTGCAAGCCTCCGGAGCGCACGTCGGCAGTCGGCTCCCTCGTTGACCGA
ATCACCGACCTCTCTCCCCAGGGGGATCCACCGGAGCTTACCATGACCGAGTACAAGCCCACGGTGCGCC
TCGCCACCCGCGACGACGTCCCCAGGGCCGTACGCACCCTCGCCGCCGCGTTCGCCGACTACCCCGCCAC
GCGCCACACCGTCGATCCGGACCGCCACATCGAGCGGGTCACCGAGCTGCAAGAACTCTTCCTCACGCGC
GTCGGGCTCGACATCGGCAAGGTGTGGGTCGCGGACGACGGCGCCGCGGTGGCGGTCTGGACCACGCCGG
AGAGCGTCGAAGCGGGGGCGGTGTTCGCCGAGATCGGCCCGCGCATGGCCGAGTTGAGCGGTTCCCGGCT
GGCCGCGCAGCAACAGATGGAAGGCCTCCTGGCGCCGCACCGGCCCAAGGAGCCCGCGTGGTTCCTGGCC
ACCGTCGGCGTCTCGCCCGACCACCAGGGCAAGGGTCTGGGCAGCGCCGTCGTGCTCCCCGGAGTGGAGG
CGGCCGAGCGCGCCGGGGTGCCCGCCTTCCTGGAGACCTCCGCGCCCCGCAACCTCCCCTTCTACGAGCG
GCTCGGCTTCACCGTCACCGCCGACGTCGAGGTGCCCGAAGGACCGCGCACCTGGTGCATGACCCGCAAG
CCCGGTGCCTGACGCCCGCCCCACGACCCGCAGCGCCCGACCGAAAGGAGCGCACGACCCCATGCATCGG
TACCTTTAAGACCAATGACTTACAAGGCAGCTGTAGATCTTAGCCACTTTTTAAAAGAAAAGGGGGGACT
GGAAGGGCTAATTCACTCCCAACGAAGACAAGATCTGCTTTTTGCTTGTACTGGGTCTCTCTGGTTAGAC
CAGATCTGAGCCTGGGAGCTCTCTGGCTAACTAGGGAACCCACTGCTTAAGCCTCAATAAAGCTTGCCTT
GAGTGCTTCAAGTAGTGTGTGCCCGTCTGTTGTGTGACTCTGGTAACTAGAGATCCCTCAGACCCTTTTA
GTCAGTGTGGAAAATCTCTAGCAGTAGTAGTTCATGTCATCTTATTATTCAGTATTTATAACTTGCAAAG
AAATGAATATCAGAGAGTGAGAGGAACTTGTTTATTGCAGCTTATAATGGTTACAAATAAAGCAATAGCA
TCACAAATTTCACAAATAAAGCATTTTTTTCACTGCATTCTAGTTGTGGTTTGTCCAAACTCATCAATGT
ATCTTATCATGTCTGGCTCTAGCTATCCCGCCCCTAACTCCGCCCATCCCGCCCCTAACTCCGCCCAGTT
CCGCCCATTCTCCGCCCCATGGCTGACTAATTTTTTTTATTTATGCAGAGGCCGAGGCCGCCTCGGCCTC
TGAGCTATTCCAGAAGTAGTGAGGAGGCTTTTTTGGAGGCCTAGGGACGTACCCAATTCGCCCTATAGTG
AGTCGTATTACGCGCGCTCACTGGCCGTCGTTTTACAACGTCGTGACTGGGAAAACCCTGGCGTTACCCA
ACTTAATCGCCTTGCAGCACATCCCCCTTTCGCCAGCTGGCGTAATAGCGAAGAGGCCCGCACCGATCGC
CCTTCCCAACAGTTGCGCAGCCTGAATGGCGAATGGG
[124 nt withheld, positions 2068-2191]
C
[91 nt withheld, positions 2193-2283]
A
[49 nt withheld, positions 2285-2333]
CCTTTGACGTTGGAGTCCACGTTCTTT
[37 nt withheld, positions 2361-2397]
ACCCTATCTCGGTCTATTCTTTTGATTTATAAGGGATTTTGCCGATTTCGGCCTATTGGTTAAAAAATGA
GCTGATTTAACAAAAATTTAACGCGAATTTTAACAAAATATTAACGCTTACAATTTAGGTGGCACTTTTC
GGGGAAATGTGCGCGGAACCCCTATTTGTTTATTTTTCTAAATACATTCAAATATGTATCCGCTCATGAG
ACAATAACCCTGATAAATGCTTCAATAATATTGAAAAAGGAAGAGTATGAGTATTCAACATTTCCGTGTC
GCCCTTATTCCCTTTTTTGCGGCATTTTGCCTTCCTGTTTTTGCTCACCCAGAAACGCTGGTGAAAGTAA
AAGATGCTGAAGATCAGTTGGGTGCACGAGTGGGTTACATCGAACTGGATCTCAACAGCGGTAAGATCCT
TGAGAGTTTTCGCCCCGAAGAACGTTTTCCAATGATGAGCACTTTTAAAGTTCTGCTATGTGGCGCGGTA
TTATCCCGTATTGACGCCGGGCAAGAGCAACTCGGTCGCCGCATACACTATTCTCAGAATGACTTGGTTG
AGTACTCACCAGTCACAGAAAAGCATCTTACGGATGGCATGACAGTAAGAGAATTATGCAGTGCTGCCAT
AACCATGAGTGATAACACTGCGGCCAACTTACTTCTGACAACGATCGGAGGACCGAAGGAGCTAACCGCT
TTTTTGCACAACATGGGGGATCATGTAACTCGCCTTGATCGTTGGGAACCGGAGCTGAATGAAGCCATAC
CAAACGACGAGCGTGACACCACGATGCCTGTAGCAATGGCAACAACGTTGCGCAAACTATTAACTGGCGA
ACTACTTACTCTAGCTTCCCGGCAACAATTAATAGACTGGATGGAGGCGGATAAAGTTGCAGGACCACTT
CTGCGCTCGGCCCTTCCGGCTGGCTGGTTTATTGCTGATAAATCTGGAGCCGGTGAGCGTGGGTCTCGCG
GTATCATTGCAGCACTGGGGCCAGATGGTAAGCCCTCCCGTATCGTAGTTATCTACACGACGGGGAGTCA
GGCAACTATGGATGAACGAAATAGACAGATCGCTGAGATAGGTGCCTCACTGATTAAGCATTGGTAACTG
TCAGACCAAGTTTACTCATATATACTTTAGATTGATTTAAAACTTCATTTTTAATTTAAAAGGATCTAGG
TGAAGATCCTTTTTGATAATCTCATGACCAAAATCCCTTAACGTGAGTTTTCGTTCCACTGAGCGTCAGA
CCCCGTAGAAAAGATCAAAGGATCTTCTTGAGATCCTTTTTTTCTGCGCGTAATCTGCTGCTTGCAAACA
AAAAAACCACCGCTACCAGCGGTGGTTTGTTTGCCGGATCAAGAGCTACCAACTCTTTTTCCGAAGGTAA
CTGGCTTCAGCAGAGCGCAGATACCAAATACTGTTCTTCTAGTGTAGCCGTAGTTAGGCCACCACTTCAA
GAACTCTGTAGCACCGCCTACATACCTCGCTCTGCTAATCCTGTTACCAGTGGCTGCTGCCAGTGGCGAT
AAGTCGTGTCTTACCGGGTTGGACTCAAGACGATAGTTACCGGATAAGGCGCAGCGGTCGGGCTGAACGG
GGGGTTCGTGCACACAGCCCAGCTTGGAGCGAACGACCTACACCGAACTGAGATACCTACAGCGTGAGCT
ATGAGAAAGCGCCACGCTTCCCGAAGGGAGAAAGGCGGACAGGTATCCGGTAAGCGGCAGGGTCGGAACA
GGAGAGCGCACGAGGGAGCTTCCAGGGGGAAACGCCTGGTATCTTTATAGTCCTGTCGGGTTTCGCCACC
TCTGACTTGAGCGTCGATTTTTGTGATGCTCGTCAGGGGGGCGGAGCCTATGGAAAAACGCCAGCAACGC
GGCCTTTTTACGGTTCCTGGCCTTTTGCTGGCCTTTTGCTCACATGTTCTTTCCTGCGTTATCCCCTGAT
TCTGTGGATAACCGTATTACCGCCTTTGAGTGAGCTGATACCGCTCGCCGCAGCCGAACGACCGAGCGCA
GCGAGTCAGTGAGCGAGGAAGCGGAAGAGCGCCCAATACGCAAACCGCCTCTCCCCGCGCGTTGGCCGAT
TCATTAATGCAGCTGGCACGACAGGTTTCCCGACTGGAAAGCGGGCAGTGAGCGCAACGCAATTAATGTG
AGTTAGCTCACTCATTAGGCACCCCAGGCTTTACACTTTATGCTTCCGGCTCGTATGTTGTGTGGAATTG
TGAGCGGATAACAATTTCACACAGGAAACAGCTATGACCATGATTACGCCAAGCGCGCAATTAACCCTCA
CTAAAGGGAACAAAAGCTGGAGCTGCAAGCTTAATGTAGTCTTATGCAATACTCTTGTAGTCTTGCAACA
TGGTAACGATGAGTTAGCAACATGCCTTACAAGGAGAGAAAAAGCACCGTGCATGCCGATTGGTGGAAGT
AAGGTGGTACGATCGTGCCTTATTAGGAAGGCAACAGACGGGTCTGACATGGATTGGACGAACCACTGAA
TTGCCGCATTGCAGAGATATTGTATTTAAGTGCCTAGCTCGATACATAAACGGGTCTCTCTGGTTAGACC
AGATCTGAGCCTGGGAGCTCTCTGGCTAACTAGGGAACCCACTGCTTAAGCCTCAATAAAGCTTGCCTTG
AGTGCTTCAAGTAGTGTGTGCCCGTCTGTTGTGTGACTCTGGTAACTAGAGATCCCTCAGACCCTTTTAG
TCAGTGTGGAAAATCTCTAGCAGTGGCGCCCGAACAGGGACTTGAAAGCGAAAGGGAAACCAGAGGAGCT
CTCTCGACGCAGGACTCGGCTTGCTGAAGCGCGCACGGCAAGAGGCGAGGGGCGGCGACTGGTGAGTACG
CCAAAAATTTTGACTAGCGGAGGCTAGAAGGAGAGAGATGGGTGCGAGAGCGTCAGTATTAAGCGGGGGA
GAATTAGATCGCGATGGGAAAAAATTCGGTTAAGGCCAGGGGGAAAGAAAAAATATAAATTAAAACATAT
AGTATGGGCAAGCAGGGAGCTAGAACGATTCGCAGTTAATCCTGGCCTGTTAGAAACATCAGAAGGCTGT
AGACAAATACTGGGACAGCTACAACCATCCCTTCAGACAGGATCAGAAGAACTTAGATCATTATATAATA
CAGTAGCAACCCTCTATTGTGTGCATCAAAGGATAGAGATAAAAGACACCAAGGAAGCTTTAGACAAGAT
AGAGGAAGAGCAAAACAAAAGTAAGACCACCGCACAGCAAGCGGCCGCTGATCTTCAGACCTGGAGGAGG
AGATATGAGGGACAATTGGAGAAGTGAATTATATAAATATAAAGTAGTAAAAATTGAACCATTAGGAGTA
GCACCCACCAAGGCAAAGAGAAGAGTGGTGCAGAGAGAAAAAAGAGCAGTGGGAATAGGAGCTTTGTTCC
TTGGGTTCTTGGGAGCAGCAGGAAGCACTATGGGCGCAGCGTCAATGACGCTGACGGTACAGGCCAGACA
ATTATTGTCTGGTATAGTGCAGCAGCAGAACAATTTGCTGAGGGCTATTGAGGCGCAACAGCATCTGTTG
CAACTCACAGTCTGGGGCATCAAGCAGCTCCAGGCAAGAATCCTGGCTGTGGAAAGATACCTAAAGGATC
AACAGCTCCTGGGGATTTGGGGTTGCTCTGGAAAACTCATTTGCACCACTGCTGTGCCTTGGAATGCTAG
TTGGAGTAATAAATCTCTGGAACAGATTTGGAATCACACGACCTGGATGGAGTGGGACAGAGAAATTAAC
AATTACACAAGCTTAATACACTCCTTAATTGAAGAATCGCAAAACCAGCAAGAAAAGAATGAACAAGAAT
TATTGGAATTAGATAAATGGGCAAGTTTGTGGAATTGGTTTAACATAACAAATTGGCTGTGGTATATAAA
ATTATTCATAATGATAGTAGGAGGCTTGGTAGGTTTAAGAATAGTTTTTGCTGTACTTTCTATAGTGAAT
AGAGTTAGGCAGGGATATTCACCATTATCGTTTCAGACCCACCTCCCAACCCCGAGGGGACCCGACAGGC
CCGAAGGAATAGAAGAAGAAGGTGGAGAGAGAGACAGAGACAGATCCATTCGATTAGTGAACGGATCTCG
ACGGTATCGATCACGAGACTAGCCTCGAGCGGCCGCCCCCTTCACCGAGGGCCTATTTCCCATGATTCCT
TCATATTTGCATATACGATACAAGGCTGTTAGAGAGATAATTGGAATTAATTTGACTGTAAACACAAAGA
TATTAGTACAAAATACGTGACGTAGAAAGTAATAATTTCTTGGGTAGTTTGCAGTTTTAAAATTATGTTT
TAAAATGGACTATCATATGCTTACCGTAACTTGAAAGTATTTCGATTTCTTGGCTTTATATATCTTGTGG
AAAGGACGAAACACCGGGGACACTGAGGACAGCAACCTCGAGGTTGCTGTCCTCAGTGTCCTTTTTGAAT
TCTCGACCTCGAGACAAATGGCAGTATTCATCCACAATTTTAAAAGAAAAGGGGGGATTGGGGGGTACAG
TGCAGGGGAAAGAATAGTAGACATAATAGCAACAGACATACAAACTAAAGAATTACAAAAACAAATTACA
AAAATTCAAAATTTTCGGGTTTATTACAGGGACAGCAGAGATCCACTTTGGCCGCGGCTCGAG
Features (pLannotate 1.2.2; 25 found; start..end, strand, type, name):
      1..511     +  promoter       hPGK promoter: human phosphoglycerate kinase 1 promoter
    533..1132    +  CDS            PuroR: puromycin N-acetyltransferase; pac from Streptomyces alboniger; confers resistance to puromycin
   1175..1258    +  CDS            nef (fragment): NEF_HV1Z2 - Experimental evidence at protein level: Swiss-Prot protein existence level 1. Extracellular Nef protein targets CD4(+) T-lymphocytes for apoptosis by interacting with CXCR4 surface receptors. From Human immunodeficiency virus type 1 group M subtype D (isolate Z2/CDC-Z34) (HIV-1).
   1260..1493    +  LTR            3' LTR (ΔU3): self-inactivating 3' long terminal repeat (LTR) from HIV-1
   1565..1686    +  polyA_signal   SV40 poly(A) signal: SV40 polyadenylation signal
   1726..1861    +  rep_origin     SV40 ori: SV40 origin of replication
   1882..1900    -  promoter       T7 promoter: promoter for bacteriophage T7 RNA polymerase
   1908..2063    +  CDS            lacZα (fragment): LacZα fragment of β-galactosidase; lacZ fragment
   2068..2496    +  rep_origin     f1 ori (sequence partly withheld): f1 bacteriophage origin of replication; arrow indicates direction of (+) strand synthesis
   2549..2653    +  promoter       AmpR promoter: bla
   2654..3514    +  CDS            AmpR: β-lactamase; bla; confers resistance to ampicillin, carbenicillin, and related antibiotics
   3685..4273    +  rep_origin     ori: high-copy-number ColE1/pMB1/pBR322/pUC origin of replication
   4456..4548    +  CDS            lacI (fragment): lac repressor; lacI; The lac repressor binds to the lac operator to inhibit transcription in E. coli. This inhibition can be relieved by adding lactose or isopropyl-β-D-thiogalactopyranoside (IPTG).
   4561..4582    +  protein_bind   CAP binding site: CAP binding activates transcription in the presence of cAMP. E. coli catabolite activator protein
   4597..4627    +  promoter       lac promoter: promoter for the E. coli lac operon
   4635..4651    +  protein_bind   lac operator: The lac repressor binds to the lac operator to inhibit transcription in E. coli. This inhibition can be relieved by adding lactose or isopropyl-β-D-thiogalactopyranoside (IPTG). lac repressor encoded by lacI
   4696..4714    +  promoter       T3 promoter: promoter for bacteriophage T3 RNA polymerase
   4742..4968    +  promoter       RSV promoter: Rous sarcoma virus enhancer/promoter
   4969..5149    +  LTR            5' LTR (truncated): truncated 5' long terminal repeat (LTR) from HIV-1
   5196..5321    +  misc_feature   HIV-1 Ψ: packaging signal of human immunodeficiency virus type 1
   5305..5668    +  CDS            HIV-1 gag (fragment): gag protein from human immunodeficiency virus 1; gag
   5814..6047    +  misc_feature   RRE: The Rev response element (RRE) of HIV-1 allows for Rev-dependent mRNA export from the nucleus to the cytoplasm.
   6424..6524    +  CDS            Rev (fragment): human immunodeficiency virus 1 (HIV-1) Rev protein; rev; enhances nuclear export of unspliced and incompletely spliced viral mRNAs
   6574..6814    +  promoter       U6 promoter: RNA polymerase III promoter for human U6 snRNA
   6915..7032    +  misc_feature   cPPT/CTS: central polypurine tract and central termination sequence of HIV-1
