[The description below was written by a language model from this plasmid's Addgene catalogue record and pLannotate feature annotations shown in this document.]
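Description:
pLKO-cfNHERF2_4 is a lentiviral shRNA vector built on the pLKO.1-puro backbone and designed to knock down canine NHERF2. It is propagated in E. coli as a high-copy plasmid through a ColE1/pUC-type origin with β-lactamase (ampicillin resistance). It also carries an f1 origin and remnants of a lac/lacZα cloning region with T3 and T7 promoters. The recorded growth strain is a recombination-deficient host of the kind commonly used to stabilise repeated LTR sequences.

The viral portion follows a third-generation, self-inactivating layout. An RSV promoter is fused to a truncated HIV-1 5' LTR and drives genomic RNA production in packaging cells. It is followed by the Ψ packaging signal with a partial gag sequence, the Rev response element for Rev-dependent nuclear export, and a cPPT/CTS element that aids nuclear import of the reverse-transcribed genome. The ΔU3 3' LTR inactivates LTR promoter activity after integration.

Within this frame, a human U6 RNA polymerase III promoter sits upstream of the gap before the cPPT/CTS. This gap is where the hairpin would be expected to lie, although the feature table does not annotate the shRNA itself. A separate hPGK promoter drives puromycin N-acetyltransferase, so transduced or transfected mammalian cells can be selected with puromycin. An SV40 poly(A) signal and SV40 origin lie downstream of the 3' LTR.

The catalogue names the insert NHERF2 but links it to the Entrez gene symbol SLC9A3R1, which conventionally denotes NHERF1; the record does not resolve this inconsistency. The sequence is also described as a partial NGS result. The construct is intended for stable depletion of NHERF2 in canine cells, and the associated publication concerns the orientation of epithelial cell polarization.
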