Addgene plasmid #195227: pLKO-cfNHERF2_4
Purpose: shRNA to canine NHERF2.
Depositing lab: David Bryant & Keith Mostov. Depositing organization: University of California, San Francisco (UCSF). Publication: A molecular switch for the orientation of epithelial cell polarization. Bryant DM, Roignot J, Datta A, Overeem AW, Kim M, Yu W, Peng X, Eastburn DJ, Ewald AJ, Werb Z, Mostov KE. Dev Cell. 2014 Oct 27;31(2):171-87. doi: 10.1016/j.devcel.2014.08.027. Epub 2014 Oct 9. PubMed 25307480.
Backbone
  Vector backbone: pLKO.1-puro
  Vector type: Lentiviral
  Selectable markers: Puromycin
Growth in bacteria
  Bacterial resistance: Ampicillin, 100 μg/mL
  Growth temperature: 37°C
  Growth strain: NEB Stable
  Copy number: High Copy
Gene/Insert
  Gene/Insert name: NHERF2
  gRNA/shRNA sequence: GGACACTGAGGACAGCAAC
  Species: canine
  Entrez Gene: SLC9A3R1
  Cloning method: Unknown
Terms and licenses: Academic/Nonprofit Terms; Industry Terms: Not Available to Industry
How to cite: pLKO-cfNHERF2_4 was a gift from David Bryant & Keith Mostov (Addgene plasmid # 195227 ; http://n2t.net/addgene:195227 ; RRID:Addgene_195227)
